>Addgene plasmid #98267 | UKNP4.2.1 | depositor full sequence | sequence record 180184 | UKNP4.2.1 sequence 6821 bps
ACAGGGGCCGCCATGGGTTGCTCTTTTTCTATCTTCCTTTTGGCACTTCTCTCGTGCCTGACTGTCCCCG
CGTCGGCCACTAACTATCGCAATGTCTCGGGCATCTACCACGTCACCAATGACTGCCCGAACTCAAGTAT
AGTGTATGAGGCCGACCATCACATCTTGCACCTCCCAGGCTGCGTGCCCTGCGTGAGGACGGGGAATCAG
TCACACTGCTGGGTGGCTCTTACTCCTACTGTCGCAGCGCCATACATCGGCGCACCGCTTGAGTCTCTTC
GGAGTCATGTGGATTTGATGGTGGGAACTGCCACTGCTTGCTCGGCCCTTTACATCGGGGATCTGTGTGG
TGGCTTGTTCCTGGTTGGTCAGATGTTCTCTTTCCGACCGCGACGCCACTGGACTACCCAGGAGTGCAAT
TGTTCCATCTATACAGGGCACCTCACTGGCCACAGAATGGCTTGGGACATGATGATGAACTGGAGTCCAA
CAACCACTTTAGTTCTTGCCCAGGTCATGAGGATCCCAGGTACTCTGGTAGACCTGCTCGCTGGAGGTCA
CTGGGGCGTCCTCGTGGGAGTAGCCTATTTCAGCATGCAAGCCAATTGGGCCAAGGTCATCTTAGTCCTA
TTCCTCTTTGCAGGAGTTGACGCCAGCACTCACATATCTGGAGGGACAGCTGGCCGAGCTACCGCCGGCT
TCACTGAGCTCTTTACACCAGGAGCTAAGCAAAATGTGCAGCTCATTAACAGCAATGGGAGTTGGCATAT
AAACAGGACTGCCCTCAACTGCAATGATAGTTTAAACACTGGATTCCTGGCTGGCCTGTTCTACCACTAC
AGCTTTAATAGCTCAGGGTGCCCCGAACGGCTCGCGAGCTGCAAGAGCCTTGACGACCATCACCAAGGCT
GGGGCCCACTCGGGATCGCTAACATCAGCGGCCCGTCTAACGACAGGCCTTATTGCTGGCACTACGCGCC
TCGGCCGTGCGGGATTGTGCCGGCATCCAGTGTGTGTGGCCCCGTCTACTGTTTCACTCCCAGCCCCGTC
GTGGTCGGAACCACTGACCGCCTCGGGGTCCCCACTTACAACTGGGGGGAGAATGAGACTGATGTCTTCT
TACTCAACTCAACCAGACCGCCGCGGGGGGCATGGTTTGGATGCGTGTGGATGAATGGCACCGGGTTTAC
AAAGACTTGTGGCGCCCCTCCATGCGTGGTCAACGCCAATACCAATAACACTTGGCACTGCCCCACCGAT
TGCTTCAGGAAGCATCCGGAGACCACTTACGCCAAGTGCGGGTCAGGGCCGTGGATCACACCACGGTGCT
TGATTGACTACCCGTACCGGCTGTGGCATTTCCCATGTACCATCAATTTTACCATCTTTAAGATCAGGAC
ATTTGTCGGCGGGATAGAGCATCGGATGGCAGCGGCATGCAACTGGACCAGGGGGGAAGTCTGTGGCTTG
GAGCATAGGGATCGTGCAGAGTTATCACCTCTGCTCCTTTCCACCACCACGTGGCAAATCCTCCCCTGCT
CTTTCACCACTCTACCTGCCCTTTCCACCGGCTTGATCCACCTCCACCAAAATATCGTGGACGTCCAGTA
CCTCTACGGTGTTGGATCTGCGGTGGTATCTTGGGCCCTCAAATGGGAATATGTGGTGCTCGTGTTCCTG
CTTCTCGCGGACGCGAGAGTCTCCGCTTGCCTATGGATGATGTTTATGGTAAGTCAAGTTGAGGCGTAAT
CTAGAAACCTTAAGCCGAATTCTGCAGATATCCAGCACAGTGGCGGCCGCTCGAGTCTAGAGGGCCCGTT
TAAACCCGCTGATCAGCCTCGACTGTGCCTTCTAGTTGCCAGCCATCTGTTGTTTGCCCCTCCCCCGTGC
CTTCCTTGACCCTGGAAGGTGCCACTCCCACTGTCCTTTCCTAATAAAATGAGGAAATTGCATCGCATTG
TCTGAGTAGGTGTCATTCTATTCTGGGGGGTGGGGTGGGGCAGGACAGCAAGGGGGAGGATTGGGAAGAC
AATAGCAGGCATGCTGGGGATGCGGTGGGCTCTATGGCTTCTGAGGCGGAAAGAACCAGTGGCGGTAATA
CGGTTATCCACAGAATCAGGGGATAACGCAGGAAAGAACATGTGAGCAAAAGGCCAGCAAAAGGCCAGGA
ACCGTAAAAAGGCCGCGTTGCTGGCGTTTTTCCATAGGCTCCGCCCCCCTGACGAGCATCACAAAAATCG
ACGCTCAAGTCAGAGGTGGCGAAACCCGACAGGACTATAAAGATACCAGGCGTTTCCCCCTGGAAGCTCC
CTCGTGCGCTCTCCTGTTCCGACCCTGCCGCTTACCGGATACCTGTCCGCCTTTCTCCCTTCGGGAAGCG
TGGCGCTTTCTCATAGCTCACGCTGTAGGTATCTCAGTTCGGTGTAGGTCGTTCGCTCCAAGCTGGGCTG
TGTGCACGAACCCCCCGTTCAGCCCGACCGCTGCGCCTTATCCGGTAACTATCGTCTTGAGTCCAACCCG
GTAAGACACGACTTATCGCCACTGGCAGCAGCCACTGGTAACAGGATTAGCAGAGCGAGGTATGTAGGCG
GTGCTACAGAGTTCTTGAAGTGGTGGCCTAACTACGGCTACACTAGAAGGACAGTATTTGGTATCTGCGC
TCTGCTGAAGCCAGTTACCTTCGGAAAAAGAGTTGGTAGCTCTTGATCCGGCAAACAAACCACCGCTGGT
AGCGGTGGTTTTTTTGTTTGCAAGCAGCAGATTACGCGCAGAAAAAAAGGATCTCAAGAAGATCCTTTGA
TCTTTTCTACGGGGTCTGACGCTCAGTGGAACGAAAACTCACGTTAAGGGATTTTGGTCATGAGATTATC
AAAAAGGATCTTCACCTAGATCCTTTTAAATTAAAAATGAAGTTTTAAATCAATCTAAAGTATATATGAG
TAACCTGAGGCTATGGCAGGGCCTGCCGCCCCGACGTTGGCTGCGAGCCCTGGGCCTTCACCCGAACTTG
GGGGGTGGGGTGGGGAAAAGGAAGAAACGCGGGCGTATTGGCCCCAATGGGGTCTCGGTGGGGTATCGAC
AGAGTGCCAGCCCTGGGACCGAACCCCGCGTTTATGAACAAACGACCCAACACCGTGCGTTTTATTCTGT
CTTTTTATTGCCGTCATAGCGCGGGTTCCTTCCGGTATTGTCTCCTTCCGTGTTTCAGTTAGCCTCCCCC
TAGGGTGGGCGAAGAACTCCAGCATGAGATCCCCGCGCTGGAGGATCATCCAGCCGGCGTCCCGGAAAAC
GATTCCGAAGCCCAACCTTTCATAGAAGGCGGCGGTGGAATCGAAATCTCGTGATGGCAGGTTGGGCGTC
GCTTGGTCGGTCATTTCGAACCCCAGAGTCCCGCTCAGAAGAACTCGTCAAGAAGGCGATAGAAGGCGAT
GCGCTGCGAATCGGGAGCGGCGATACCGTAAAGCACGAGGAAGCGGTCAGCCCATTCGCCGCCAAGCTCT
TCAGCAATATCACGGGTAGCCAACGCTATGTCCTGATAGCGGTCCGCCACACCCAGCCGGCCACAGTCGA
TGAATCCAGAAAAGCGGCCATTTTCCACCATGATATTCGGCAAGCAGGCATCGCCATGGGTCACGACGAG
ATCCTCGCCGTCGGGCATGCTCGCCTTGAGCCTGGCGAACAGTTCGGCTGGCGCGAGCCCCTGATGCTCT
TGATCATCCTGATCGACAAGACCGGCTTCCATCCGAGTACGTGCTCGCTCGATGCGATGTTTCGCTTGGT
GGTCGAATGGGCAGGTAGCCGGATCAAGCGTATGCAGCCGCCGCATTGCATCAGCCATGATGGATACTTT
CTCGGCAGGAGCAAGGTGAGATGACAGGAGATCCTGCCCCGGCACTTCGCCCAATAGCAGCCAGTCCCTT
CCCGCTTCAGTGACAACGTCGAGCACAGCTGCGCAAGGAACGCCCGTCGTGGCCAGCCACGATAGCCGCG
CTGCCTCGTCTTGCAGTTCATTCAGGGCACCGGACAGGTCGGTCTTGACAAAAAGAACCGGGCGCCCCTG
CGCTGACAGCCGGAACACGGCGGCATCAGAGCAGCCGATTGTCTGTTGTGCCCAGTCATAGCCGAATAGC
CTCTCCACCCAAGCGGCCGGAGAACCTGCGTGCAATCCATCTTGTTCAATCATGCGAAACGATCCTCATC
CTGTCTCTTGATCGATCTTTGCAAAAGCCTAGGCCTCCAAAAAAGCCTCCTCACTACTTCTGGAATAGCT
CAGAGGCCGAGGCGGCCTCGGCCTCTGCATAAATAAAAAAAATTAGTCAGCCATGGGGCGGAGAATGGGC
GGAACTGGGCGGAGTTAGGGGCGGGATGGGCGGAGTTAGGGGCGGGACTATGGTTGCTGACTAATTGAGA
TGCATGCTTTGCATACTTCTGCCTGCTGGGGAGCCTGGGGACTTTCCACACCTGGTTGCTGACTAATTGA
GATGCATGCTTTGCATACTTCTGCCTGCTGGGGAGCCTGGGGACTTTCCACACCCTAACTGACACACATT
CCACAGCTGGTTCTTTCCGCCTCAGGACTCTTCCTTTTTCAATAAATCAATCTAAAGTATATATGAGTAA
ACTTGGTCTGACAGTTACCAATGCTTAATCAGTGAGGCACCTATCTCAGCGATCTGTCTATTTCGTTCAT
CCATAGTTGCCTGACTCCCCGTCGTGTAGATAACTACGATACGGGAGGGCTTACCATCTGGCCCCAGTGC
TGCAATGATACCGCGAGACCCACGCTCACCGGCTCCAGATTTATCAGCAATAAACCAGCCAGCCGGAAGG
GCCGAGCGCAGAAGTGGTCCTGCAACTTTATCCGCCTCCATCCAGTCTATTAATTGTTGCCGGGAAGCTA
GAGTAAGTAGTTCGCCAGTTAATAGTTTGCGCAACGTTGTTGCCATTGCTACAGGCATCGTGGTGTCACG
CTCGTCGTTTGGTATGGCTTCATTCAGCTCCGGTTCCCAACGATCAAGGCGAGTTACATGATCCCCCATG
TTGTGCAAAAAAGCGGTTAGCTCCTTCGGTCCTCCGATCGTTGTCAGAAGTAAGTTGGCCGCAGTGTTAT
CACTCATGGTTATGGCAGCACTGCATAATTCTCTTACTGTCATGCCATCCGTAAGATGCTTTTCTGTGAC
TGGTGAGTACTCAACCAAGTCATTCTGAGAATAGTGTATGCGGCGACCGAGTTGCTCTTGCCCGGCGTCA
ATACGGGATAATACCGCGCCACATAGCAGAACTTTAAAAGTGCTCATCATTGGAAAACGTTCTTCGGGGC
GAAAACTCTCAAGGATCTTACCGCTGTTGAGATCCAGTTCGATGTAACCCACTCGTGCACCCAACTGATC
TTCAGCATCTTTTACTTTCACCAGCGTTTCTGGGTGAGCAAAAACAGGAAGGCAAAATGCCGCAAAAAAG
GGAATAAGGGCGACACGGAAATGTTGAATACTCATACTCTTCCTTTTTCAATATTATTGAAGCATTTATC
AGGGTTATTGTCTCATGAGCGGATACATATTTGAATGTATTTAGAAAAATAAACAAATAGGGGTTCCGCG
CACATTTCCCCGAAAAGTGCCACCTG
[124 nt withheld, positions 5627-5750]
C
[91 nt withheld, positions 5752-5842]
A
[49 nt withheld, positions 5844-5892]
CCTTTGACGTTGGAGTCCACGTTCTTT
[37 nt withheld, positions 5920-5956]
ACCCTATCTCGGTCTATTCTTTTGATTTATAAGGGATTTTGCCGATTTCGGCCTATTGGTTAAAAAATGA
GCTGATTTAACAAAAATTTAACGCGAATTTTAACAAAATATTAACGCTTACAATTTACGCGCGCGTTGAC
ATTGATTATTGACTAGTTATTAATAGTAATCAATTACGGGGTCATTAGTTCATAGCCCATATATGGAGTT
CCGCGTTACATAACTTACGGTAAATGGCCCGCCTGGCTGACCGCCCAACGACCCCCGCCCATTGACGTCA
ATAATGACGTATGTTCCCATAGTAACGCCAATAGGGACTTTCCATTGACGTCAATGGGTGGACTATTTAC
GGTAAACTGCCCACTTGGCAGTACATCAAGTGTATCATATGCCAAGTACGCCCCCTATTGACGTCAATGA
CGGTAAATGGCCCGCCTGGCATTATGCCCAGTACATGACCTTATGGGACTTTCCTACTTGGCAGTACATC
TACGTATTAGTCATCGCTATTACCATGGTGATGCGGTTTTGGCAGTACATCAATGGGCGTGGATAGCGGT
TTGACTCACGGGGATTTCCAAGTCTCCACCCCATTGACGTCAATGGGAGTTTGTTTTGGCACCAAAATCA
ACGGGACTTTCCAAAATGTCGTAACAACTCCGCCCCATTGACGCAAATGGGCGGTAGGCGTGTACGGTGG
GAGGTCTATATAAGCAGAGCTCTCTGGCTAACTAGAGAACCCACTGCTTACTGGCTTATCGAAATTAATA
CGACTCACTATAGGGAGACCCAAGCTGGCTAGCGTTTAAACTTAAGCTTGGTACCGAGCTCGGATCCACT
AGTCCAGTGTGGTGGAATTCGGCTT
Features (pLannotate 1.2.2; 17 found; start..end, strand, type, name):
      1..1761    +  CDS            POLG_HCVGL (fragment): Experimental evidence at protein level: Swiss-Prot protein existence level 1. [Protease NS2]: Cysteine protease required for the proteolytic auto-cleavage between the non-structural proteins NS2 and NS3 (By similarity). The N-terminus of NS3 is required for the function of NS2 protease (active region NS2-3) (By similarity). Promotes the initiation of viral particle assembly by mediating the interaction between structural and non-structural proteins (By similarity). From Hepatitis C virus (isolate Glasgow) (HCV).
   1843..2067    +  polyA_signal   bGH poly(A) signal: bovine growth hormone polyadenylation signal
   2071..2089    +  promoter       SV40 promoter (fragment): SV40 enhancer and early promoter
   2199..2787    -  rep_origin     ori: high-copy-number ColE1/pMB1/pBR322/pUC origin of replication
   3009..3025    +  polyA_signal   bGH poly(A) signal (fragment): bovine growth hormone polyadenylation signal
   3116..3163    -  polyA_signal   HSV TK poly(A) signal: herpes simplex virus thymidine kinase polyadenylation signal (Cole and Stacy, 1985)
   3222..3374    -  CDS            ble (fragment): BLE_KLEPN - Experimental evidence at protein level: Swiss-Prot protein existence level 1. Binding protein with a strong affinity to the bleomycin family of antibiotics. Binds to CL990; an antimitotic-antibiotic compound. From Klebsiella pneumoniae.
   3395..4183    -  CDS            NeoR/KanR: aminoglycoside phosphotransferase confers resistance to neomycin, kanamycin, and G418 (Geneticin®)
   4218..4575    -  promoter       SV40 promoter: SV40 enhancer and early promoter
   4577..4594    -  promoter       AmpR promoter (fragment): bla
   4635..5495    -  CDS            AmpR: β-lactamase; bla; confers resistance to ampicillin, carbenicillin, and related antibiotics
   5496..5600    -  promoter       AmpR promoter: bla
   5627..6055    +  rep_origin     f1 ori (sequence partly withheld): f1 bacteriophage origin of replication; arrow indicates direction of (+) strand synthesis
   6094..6473    +  enhancer       CMV enhancer: human cytomegalovirus immediate early enhancer
   6474..6677    +  promoter       CMV promoter: human cytomegalovirus (CMV) immediate early promoter
   6673..6706    +  LTR            5' LTR (truncated) (fragment): truncated 5' long terminal repeat (LTR) from HIV-1
   6722..6740    +  promoter       T7 promoter: promoter for bacteriophage T7 RNA polymerase
