>Addgene plasmid #98267 | UKNP4.2.1 | addgene full sequence | sequence record 190013 | Addgene NGS Result
CATGGGTTGCTCTTTTTCTATCTTCCTTTTGGCACTTCTCTCGTGCCTGACTGTCCCCGCGTCGGCCACT
AACTATCGCAATGTCTCGGGCATCTACCACGTCACCAATGACTGCCCGAACTCAAGTATAGTGTATGAGG
CCGACCATCACATCTTGCACCTCCCAGGCTGCGTGCCCTGCGTGAGGACGGGGAATCAGTCACACTGCTG
GGTGGCTCTTACTCCTACTGTCGCAGCGCCATACATCGGCGCACCGCTTGAGTCTCTTCGGAGTCATGTG
GATTTGATGGTGGGAACTGCCACTGCTTGCTCGGCCCTTTACATCGGGGATCTGTGTGGTGGCTTGTTCC
TGGTTGGTCAGATGTTCTCTTTCCGACCGCGACGCCACTGGACTACCCAGGAGTGCAATTGTTCCATCTA
TACAGGGCACCTCACTGGCCACAGAATGGCTTGGGACATGATGATGAACTGGAGTCCAACAACCACTTTA
GTTCTTGCCCAGGTCATGAGGATCCCAGGTACTCTGGTAGACCTGCTCGCTGGAGGTCACTGGGGCGTCC
TCGTGGGAGTAGCCTATTTCAGCATGCAAGCCAATTGGGCCAAGGTCATCTTAGTCCTATTCCTCTTTGC
AGGAGTTGACGCCAGCACTCACATATCTGGAGGGACAGCTGGCCGAGCTACCGCCGGCTTCACTGAGCTC
TTTACACCAGGAGCTAAGCAAAATGTGCAGCTCATTAACAGCAATGGGAGTTGGCATATAAACAGGACTG
CCCTCAACTGCAATGATAGTTTAAACACTGGATTCCTGGCTGGCCTGTTCTACCACTACAGCTTTAATAG
CTCAGGGTGCCCCGAACGGCTCGCGAGCTGCAAGAGCCTTGACGACCATCACCAAGGCTGGGGCCCACTC
GGGATCGCTAACATCAGCGGCCCGTCTAACGACAGGCCTTATTGCTGGCACTACGCGCCTCGGCCGTGCG
GGATTGTGCCGGCATCCAGTGTGTGTGGCCCCGTCTACTGTTTCACTCCCAGCCCCGTCGTGGTCGGAAC
CACTGACCGCCTCGGGGTCCCCACTTACAACTGGGGGGAGAATGAGACTGATGTCTTCTTACTCAACTCA
ACCAGACCGCCGCGGGGGGCATGGTTTGGATGCGTGTGGATGAATGGCACCGGGTTTACAAAGACTTGTG
GCGCCCCTCCATGCGTGGTCAACGCCAATACCAATAACACTTGGCACTGCCCCACCGATTGCTTCAGGAA
GCATCCGGAGACCACTTACGCCAAGTGCGGGTCAGGGCCGTGGATCACACCACGGTGCTTGATTGACTAC
CCGTACCGGCTGTGGCATTTCCCATGTACCATCAATTTTACCATCTTTAAGATCAGGACATTTGTCGGCG
GGATAGAGCATCGGATGGCAGCGGCATGCAACTGGACCAGGGGGGAAGTCTGTGGCTTGGAGCATAGGGA
TCGTGCAGAGTTATCACCTCTGCTCCTTTCCACCACCACGTGGCAAATCCTCCCCTGCTCTTTCACCACT
CTACCTGCCCTTTCCACCGGCTTGATCCACCTCCACCAAAATATCGTGGACGTCCAGTACCTCTACGGTG
TTGGATCTGCGGTGGTATCTTGGGCCCTCAAATGGGAATATGTGGTGCTCGTGTTCCTGCTTCTCGCGGA
CGCGAGAGTCTCCGCTTGCCTATGGATGATGTTTATGGTAAGTCAAGTTGAGGCGTAATCTAGAAACCTT
AAGCCGAATTCTGCAGATATCCAGCACAGTGGCGGCCGCTCGAGTCTAGAGGGCCCGTTTAAACCCGCTG
ATCAGCCTCGACTGTGCCTTCTAGTTGCCAGCCATCTGTTGTTTGCCCCTCCCCCGTGCCTTCCTTGACC
CTGGAAGGTGCCACTCCCACTGTCCTTTCCTAATAAAATGAGGAAATTGCATCGCATTGTCTGAGTAGGT
GTCATTCTATTCTGGGGGGTGGGGTGGGGCAGGACAGCAAGGGGGAGGATTGGGAAGACAATAGCAGGCA
TGCTGGGGATGCGGTGGGCTCTATGGCTTCTGAGGCGGAAAGAACCAGTGGCGGTAATACGGTTATCCAC
AGAATCAGGGGATAACGCAGGAAAGAACATGTGAGCAAAAGGCCAGCAAAAGGCCAGGAACCGTAAAAAG
GCCGCGTTGCTGGCGTTTTTCCATAGGCTCCGCCCCCCTGACGAGCATCACAAAAATCGACGCTCAAGTC
AGAGGTGGCGAAACCCGACAGGACTATAAAGATACCAGGCGTTTCCCCCTGGAAGCTCCCTCGTGCGCTC
TCCTGTTCCGACCCTGCCGCTTACCGGATACCTGTCCGCCTTTCTCCCTTCGGGAAGCGTGGCGCTTTCT
CATAGCTCACGCTGTAGGTATCTCAGTTCGGTGTAGGTCGTTCGCTCCAAGCTGGGCTGTGTGCACGAAC
CCCCCGTTCAGCCCGACCGCTGCGCCTTATCCGGTAACTATCGTCTTGAGTCCAACCCGGTAAGACACGA
CTTATCGCCACTGGCAGCAGCCACTGGTAACAGGATTAGCAGAGCGAGGTATGTAGGCGGTGCTACAGAG
TTCTTGAAGTGGTGGCCTAACTACGGCTACACTAGAAGAACAGTATTTGGTATCTGCGCTCTGCTGAAGC
CAGTTACCTTCGGAAAAAGAGTTGGTAGCTCTTGATCCGGCAAACAAACCACCGCTGGTAGCGGTGGTTT
TTTTGTTTGCAAGCAGCAGATTACGCGCAGAAAAAAAGGATCTCAAGAAGATCCTTTGATCTTTTCTACG
GGGTCTGACGCTCAGTGGAACGAAAACTCACGTTAAGGGATTTTGGTCATGAGATTATCAAAAAGGATCT
TCACCTAGATCCTTTTAAATTAAAAATGAAGTTTTAAATCAATCTAAAGTATATATGAGTAACCTGAGGC
TATGGCAGGGCCTGCCGCCCCGACGTTGGCTGCGAGCCCTGGGCCTTCACCCGAACTTGGGGGGTGGGGT
GGGGAAAAGGAAGAAACGCGGGCGTATTGGCCCCAATGGGGTCTCGGTGGGGTATCGACAGAGTGCCAGC
CCTGGGACCGAACCCCGCGTTTATGAACAAACGACCCAACACCGTGCGTTTTATTCTGTCTTTTTATTGC
CGTCATAGCGCGGGTTCCTTCCGGTATTGTCTCCTTCCGTGTTTCAGTTAGCCTCCCCCTAGGGTGGGCG
AAGAACTCCAGCATGAGATCCCCGCGCTGGAGGATCATCCAGCCGGCGTCCCGGAAAACGATTCCGAAGC
CCAACCTTTCATAGAAGGCGGCGGTGGAATCGAAATCTCGTGATGGCAGGTTGGGCGTCGCTTGGTCGGT
CATTTCGAACCCCAGAGTCCCGCTCAGAAGAACTCGTCAAGAAGGCGATAGAAGGCGATGCGCTGCGAAT
CGGGAGCGGCGATACCGTAAAGCACGAGGAAGCGGTCAGCCCATTCGCCGCCAAGCTCTTCAGCAATATC
ACGGGTAGCCAACGCTATGTCCTGATAGCGGTCCGCCACACCCAGCCGGCCACAGTCGATGAATCCAGAA
AAGCGGCCATTTTCCACCATGATATTCGGCAAGCAGGCATCGCCATGGGTCACGACGAGATCCTCGCCGT
CGGGCATGCTCGCCTTGAGCCTGGCGAACAGTTCGGCTGGCGCGAGCCCCTGATGCTCTTCGTCCAGATC
ATCCTGATCGACAAGACCGGCTTCCATCCGAGTACGTGCTCGCTCGATGCGATGTTTCGCTTGGTGGTCG
AATGGGCAGGTAGCCGGATCAAGCGTATGCAGCCGCCGCATTGCATCAGCCATGATGGATACTTTCTCGG
CAGGAGCAAGGTGAGATGACAGGAGATCCTGCCCCGGCACTTCGCCCAATAGCAGCCAGTCCCTTCCCGC
TTCAGTGACAACGTCGAGCACAGCTGCGCAAGGAACGCCCGTCGTGGCCAGCCACGATAGCCGCGCTGCC
TCGTCTTGCAGTTCATTCAGGGCACCGGACAGGTCGGTCTTGACAAAAAGAACCGGGCGCCCCTGCGCTG
ACAGCCGGAACACGGCGGCATCAGAGCAGCCGATTGTCTGTTGTGCCCAGTCATAGCCGAATAGCCTCTC
CACCCAAGCGGCCGGAGAACCTGCGTGCAATCCATCTTGTTCAATCATGCGAAACGATCCTCATCCTGTC
TCTTGATCGATCTTTGCAAAAGCCTAGGCCTCCAAAAAAGCCTCCTCACTACTTCTGGAATAGCTCAGAG
GCCGAGGCGGCCTCGGCCTCTGCATAAATAAAAAAAATTAGTCAGCCATGGGGCGGAGAATGGGCGGAAC
TGGGCGGAGTTAGGGGCGGGATGGGCGGAGTTAGGGGCGGGACTATGGTTGCTGACTAATTGAGATGCAT
GCTTTGCATACTTCTGCCTGCTGGGGAGCCTGGGGACTTTCCACACCTGGTTGCTGACTAATTGAGATGC
ATGCTTTGCATACTTCTGCCTGCTGGGGAGCCTGGGGACTTTCCACACCCTAACTGACACACATTCCACA
GCTGGTTCTTTCCGCCTCAGGACTCTTCCTTTTTCAATAAATCAATCTAAAGTATATATGAGTAAACTTG
GTCTGACAGTTACCAATGCTTAATCAGTGAGGCACCTATCTCAGCGATCTGTCTATTTCGTTCATCCATA
GTTGCCTGACTCCCCGTCGTGTAGATAACTACGATACGGGAGGGCTTACCATCTGGCCCCAGTGCTGCAA
TGATACCGCGAGACCCACGCTCACCGGCTCCAGATTTATCAGCAATAAACCAGCCAGCCGGAAGGGCCGA
GCGCAGAAGTGGTCCTGCAACTTTATCCGCCTCCATCCAGTCTATTAATTGTTGCCGGGAAGCTAGAGTA
AGTAGTTCGCCAGTTAATAGTTTGCGCAACGTTGTTGCCATTGCTACAGGCATCGTGGTGTCACGCTCGT
CGTTTGGTATGGCTTCATTCAGCTCCGGTTCCCAACGATCAAGGCGAGTTACATGATCCCCCATGTTGTG
CAAAAAAGCGGTTAGCTCCTTCGGTCCTCCGATCGTTGTCAGAAGTAAGTTGGCCGCAGTGTTATCACTC
ATGGTTATGGCAGCACTGCATAATTCTCTTACTGTCATGCCATCCGTAAGATGCTTTTCTGTGACTGGTG
AGTACTCAACCAAGTCATTCTGAGAATAGTGTATGCGGCGACCGAGTTGCTCTTGCCCGGCGTCAATACG
GGATAATACCGCGCCACATAGCAGAACTTTAAAAGTGCTCATCATTGGAAAACGTTCTTCGGGGCGAAAA
CTCTCAAGGATCTTACCGCTGTTGAGATCCAGTTCGATGTAACCCACTCGTGCACCCAACTGATCTTCAG
CATCTTTTACTTTCACCAGCGTTTCTGGGTGAGCAAAAACAGGAAGGCAAAATGCCGCAAAAAAGGGAAT
AAGGGCGACACGGAAATGTTGAATACTCATACTCTTCCTTTTTCAATATTATTGAAGCATTTATCAGGGT
TATTGTCTCATGAGCGGATACATATTTGAATGTATTTAGAAAAATAAACAAATAGGGGTTCCGCGCACAT
TTCCCCGAAAAGTGCCACCTG
[124 nt withheld, positions 5622-5745]
C
[91 nt withheld, positions 5747-5837]
A
[49 nt withheld, positions 5839-5887]
CCTTTGACGTTGGAGTCCACGTTCTTT
[37 nt withheld, positions 5915-5951]
ACCCTATCTCGGTCTATTCTTTTGATTTATAAGGGATTTTGCCGATTTCGGCCTATTGGTTAAAAAATGA
GCTGATTTAACAAAAATTTAACGCGAATTTTAACAAAATATTAACGCTTACAATTTACGCGCGCGTTGAC
ATTGATTATTGACTAGTTATTAATAGTAATCAATTACGGGGTCATTAGTTCATAGCCCATATATGGAGTT
CCGCGTTACATAACTTACGGTAAATGGCCCGCCTGGCTGACCGCCCAACGACCCCCGCCCATTGACGTCA
ATAATGACGTATGTTCCCATAGTAACGCCAATAGGGACTTTCCATTGACGTCAATGGGTGGAGTATTTAC
GGTAAACTGCCCACTTGGCAGTACATCAAGTGTATCATATGCCAAGTACGCCCCCTATTGACGTCAATGA
CGGTAAATGGCCCGCCTGGCATTATGCCCAGTACATGACCTTATGGGACTTTCCTACTTGGCAGTACATC
TACGTATTAGTCATCGCTATTACCATGGTGATGCGGTTTTGGCAGTACATCAATGGGCGTGGATAGCGGT
TTGACTCACGGGGATTTCCAAGTCTCCACCCCATTGACGTCAATGGGAGTTTGTTTTGGCACCAAAATCA
ACGGGACTTTCCAAAATGTCGTAACAACTCCGCCCCATTGACGCAAATGGGCGGTAGGCGTGTACGGTGG
GAGGTCTATATAAGCAGAGCTCTCTGGCTAACTAGAGAACCCACTGCTTACTGGCTTATCGAAATTAATA
CGACTCACTATAGGGAGACCCAAGCTGGCTAGCGTTTAAACTTAAGCTTGGTACCGAGCTCGGATCCACT
AGTCCAGTGTGGTGGAATTCGGCTTACAGGGGCCGC
Features (pLannotate 1.2.2; 17 found; start..end, strand, type, name):
   1832..2056    +  polyA_signal   bGH poly(A) signal: bovine growth hormone polyadenylation signal
   2060..2078    +  promoter       SV40 promoter (fragment): SV40 enhancer and early promoter
   2188..2776    -  rep_origin     ori: high-copy-number ColE1/pMB1/pBR322/pUC origin of replication
   2998..3014    +  polyA_signal   bGH poly(A) signal (fragment): bovine growth hormone polyadenylation signal
   3105..3152    -  polyA_signal   HSV TK poly(A) signal: herpes simplex virus thymidine kinase polyadenylation signal (Cole and Stacy, 1985)
   3211..3363    -  CDS            ble (fragment): BLE_KLEPN - Experimental evidence at protein level: Swiss-Prot protein existence level 1. Binding protein with a strong affinity to the bleomycin family of antibiotics. Binds to CL990; an antimitotic-antibiotic compound. From Klebsiella pneumoniae.
   3384..4178    -  CDS            NeoR/KanR: aminoglycoside phosphotransferase from Tn5; aph(3')-II (or nptII); confers resistance to neomycin, kanamycin, and G418 (Geneticin®)
   4213..4570    -  promoter       SV40 promoter: SV40 enhancer and early promoter
   4572..4589    -  promoter       AmpR promoter (fragment): bla
   4630..5490    -  CDS            AmpR: β-lactamase; bla; confers resistance to ampicillin, carbenicillin, and related antibiotics
   5491..5595    -  promoter       AmpR promoter: bla
   5622..6050    +  rep_origin     f1 ori (sequence partly withheld): f1 bacteriophage origin of replication; arrow indicates direction of (+) strand synthesis
   6089..6468    +  enhancer       CMV enhancer: human cytomegalovirus immediate early enhancer
   6469..6672    +  promoter       CMV promoter: human cytomegalovirus (CMV) immediate early promoter
   6668..6701    +  LTR            5' LTR (truncated) (fragment): truncated 5' long terminal repeat (LTR) from HIV-1
   6717..6735    +  promoter       T7 promoter: promoter for bacteriophage T7 RNA polymerase
   6817..1750    +  CDS            POLG_HCVGL (fragment) (across the origin): Experimental evidence at protein level: Swiss-Prot protein existence level 1. [Protease NS2]: Cysteine protease required for the proteolytic auto-cleavage between the non-structural proteins NS2 and NS3 (By similarity). The N-terminus of NS3 is required for the function of NS2 protease (active region NS2-3) (By similarity). Promotes the initiation of viral particle assembly by mediating the interaction between structural and non-structural proteins (By similarity). From Hepatitis C virus (isolate Glasgow) (HCV).
