[The description below was written by a language model from this plasmid's Addgene catalogue record and pLannotate feature annotations shown in this document.]
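Description:
UKNP4.2.1 is a mammalian expression plasmid built on the Invitrogen pCR3 backbone that carries the hepatitis C virus E1E2 envelope glycoprotein genes cloned from patient serum. It belongs to the United Kingdom Nottingham Panel, whose naming scheme encodes genotype, patient number and clone number, so this is genotype 4, patient 2, clone 1. The plasmid is propagated in E. coli at high copy through a ColE1/pUC-type origin and selected with ampicillin via the β-lactamase gene. An f1 origin is also present, which would permit single-stranded DNA production.

The catalogue lists the insert as 1,734 bp. In both feature tables it is annotated as a roughly 1.76 kb fragment matching the HCV polyprotein. The automated annotation text for that match describes NS2 protease function, but this simply reflects the generic polyprotein reference entry rather than the E1E2 region stated in the record. The insert lies downstream of the human CMV immediate-early enhancer and promoter and is followed by the bovine growth hormone polyadenylation signal. A T7 promoter between the CMV promoter and the insert allows in vitro transcription and serves as a sequencing primer site. A separate SV40 promoter–NeoR/KanR cassette with an HSV TK polyadenylation signal provides G418 selection in mammalian cells. The short HIV-1 LTR, ble and other fragment hits appear to be minor annotation matches within the backbone. The depositor and repository-sequenced records differ by only a few nucleotides in length and share the same feature layout.

The associated publication describes a diverse panel of HCV glycoproteins for vaccine research and for assessing resistance to neutralisation by monoclonal antibodies, which is the context in which this clone is used.
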