Addgene plasmid #98267: UKNP4.2.1
Purpose: Expression of HCV E1E2 genes cloned from patient serum. United Kingdom Nottingham Panel x.xx.xx (genotype.patient number.clone number)
Depositing lab: Jonathan Ball. Depositing organization: University of Nottingham. Publication: A Diverse Panel of Hepatitis C Virus Glycoproteins for Use in Vaccine Research Reveals Extremes of Monoclonal Antibody Neutralization Resistance. Urbanowicz RA, McClure CP, Brown RJ, Tsoleridis T, Persson MA, Krey T, Irving WL, Ball JK, Tarr AW. J Virol. 2015 Dec 23;90(7):3288-301. doi: 10.1128/JVI.02700-15. PubMed 26699643.
Backbone
  Vector backbone: pCR3
  Backbone manufacturer: Invitrogen
  Vector type: Mammalian Expression
Growth in bacteria
  Bacterial resistance: Ampicillin, 100 μg/mL
  Growth temperature: 37°C
  Growth strain: DH5alpha
  Copy number: High Copy
Gene/Insert
  Gene/Insert name: HCV E1E2 (alt name: UKNP4.2.1)
  Species: Hepatitis C virus
  Insert size (bp): 1734
  GenBank ID: KU285221.1
  Cloning method: Unknown
  Sequencing primers: 5′ T7F; 3′ bGHR
Terms and licenses: Academic/Nonprofit Terms; Industry Terms: Not Available to Industry
How to cite: UKNP4.2.1 was a gift from Jonathan Ball (Addgene plasmid # 98267 ; http://n2t.net/addgene:98267 ; RRID:Addgene_98267)
